Addgene plasmid #19990: pcihygroflagsynhDAT
Depositing lab: Jonathan Javitch. Depositing organization: Columbia University. Publication: Amphetamine-induced loss of human dopamine transporter activity: an internalization-dependent and cocaine-sensitive mechanism. Saunders C, Ferrer JV, Shi L, Chen J, Merrill G, Lamb ME, Leeb-Lundberg LM, Carvelli L, Javitch JA, Galli A. Proc Natl Acad Sci U S A. 2000 Jun 6. 97(12):6850-5. 10.1073/pnas.110035297 PubMed 10823899.
Backbone
  Vector backbone: pcin4, pIREShygro
  Backbone manufacturer: Glaxowellcome,CLONTECH.
  Backbone size w/o insert (bp): 5764
  Vector type: Mammalian Expression
Growth in bacteria
  Bacterial resistance: Ampicillin, 100 μg/mL
  Growth temperature: 37°C
  Growth strain: DH5alpha
  Copy number: High Copy
Gene/Insert
  Gene/Insert name: Dopamine transporter (alt name: SLC6A3)
  Species: H. sapiens (human)
  Insert size (bp): 7683
  Entrez Gene: SLC6A3 (a.k.a. DAT, DAT1, PKDYS, PKDYS1)
  Tag / fusion protein: flag (N terminal on insert)
  Cloning method: Restriction Enzyme; 5′ cloning site bsrgi (not destroyed); 3′ cloning site noti (not destroyed)
  Sequencing primers: 5′ n/a
Terms and licenses: Academic/Nonprofit Terms; Industry Terms: Not Available to Industry
How to cite: pcihygroflagsynhDAT was a gift from Jonathan Javitch (Addgene plasmid # 19990 ; http://n2t.net/addgene:19990 ; RRID:Addgene_19990)
