[The description below was written by a language model from this plasmid's Addgene catalogue record and pLannotate feature annotations shown in this document.]
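Description:
pcihygroflagsynhDAT is a mammalian expression plasmid for the human dopamine transporter (SLC6A3, also called DAT or DAT1) carrying an N-terminal FLAG epitope. The backbone is recorded as a derivative of pcin4 and pIREShygro. In bacteria it is maintained as a high-copy plasmid through a ColE1/pUC-type origin and selected with ampicillin via the β-lactamase gene and its own promoter. The catalogue lists the insert size as 7683 bp, but this equals the length of the complete depositor sequence. The annotated transporter coding region is much shorter, at roughly 1.9 kb, so the listed figure appears to describe the whole plasmid.

Expression is driven by the human cytomegalovirus immediate-early enhancer and promoter, with a T7 promoter lying just upstream of the coding region. A short FLAG-matching segment immediately precedes the SLC6A3 open reading frame, consistent with the N-terminal tag. The "syn" in the name may indicate a synthetic version of the gene, but the record does not say so. Downstream of the transporter are a chimeric adenovirus/immunoglobulin intron, an EMCV internal ribosome entry site and a hygromycin phosphotransferase gene, and the unit ends at the bovine growth hormone polyadenylation signal. This bicistronic layout puts the transporter and the resistance marker on a single transcript, so hygromycin selection enriches for cells that also express the tagged transporter, which helps in making stable lines. Several small annotations (HIV-1 LTR, SV40, lac region and yokD fragments) are probably backbone remnants or partial matches rather than functional elements. The associated publication studied amphetamine-induced, internalization-dependent loss of transporter activity, where an epitope tag would help in detecting the protein and following its trafficking.
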