Features (pLannotate 1.2.2; 21 found; start..end, strand, type, name):
     36..80      -  misc_feature   bom (fragment): basis of mobility region from pBR322
    235..614     +  enhancer       CMV enhancer: human cytomegalovirus immediate early enhancer
    615..818     +  promoter       CMV promoter: human cytomegalovirus (CMV) immediate early promoter
    814..847     +  LTR            5' LTR (truncated) (fragment): truncated 5' long terminal repeat (LTR) from HIV-1
    863..881     +  promoter       T7 promoter: promoter for bacteriophage T7 RNA polymerase
    932..948     +  CDS            5xFLAG (fragment): five tandem FLAG® epitope tags
    962..2818    +  CDS            SLC6A3: SC6A3_HUMAN - Also known as DAT1. Experimental evidence at protein level: Swiss-Prot protein existence level 1. Amine transporter (PubMed:1406597, PubMed:8302271, PubMed:15505207). Terminates the action of dopamine by its high affinity sodium-dependent reuptake into presynaptic terminals (By similarity). Regulator of light-dependent retinal hyaloid vessel regression, downstream of OPN5 signaling (By similarity). From Homo sapiens (Human).
   2926..3155    +  intron         chimeric intron: chimera between introns from adenovirus and immunoglobulin heavy chain genes
   3231..3818    +  misc_feature   IRES2: internal ribosome entry site (IRES) of the encephalomyocarditis virus (EMCV)
   3843..4862    +  CDS            HygR (fragment): aminoglycoside phosphotransferase from E. coli; aph(4)-Ia; confers resistance to hygromycin
   4880..5152    +  CDS            yokD (fragment): YOKD_BACSU - Experimental evidence at protein level: Swiss-Prot protein existence level 1. May contribute to antibiotic resistance. From Bacillus subtilis (strain 168).
   5176..5400    +  polyA_signal   bGH poly(A) signal: bovine growth hormone polyadenylation signal
   5404..5425    +  promoter       SV40 promoter (fragment): SV40 enhancer and early promoter
   5435..5486    +  polyA_signal   SV40 poly(A) signal (fragment): SV40 polyadenylation signal
   5550..5566    -  protein_bind   lac operator: The lac repressor binds to the lac operator to inhibit transcription in E. coli. This inhibition can be relieved by adding lactose or isopropyl-β-D-thiogalactopyranoside (IPTG). lac repressor encoded by lacI
   5574..5604    -  promoter       lac promoter: promoter for the E. coli lac operon
   5619..5640    -  protein_bind   CAP binding site: CAP binding activates transcription in the presence of cAMP. E. coli catabolite activator protein
   5653..5745    -  CDS            lacI (fragment): lac repressor; lacI; The lac repressor binds to the lac operator to inhibit transcription in E. coli. This inhibition can be relieved by adding lactose or isopropyl-β-D-thiogalactopyranoside (IPTG).
   5928..6516    -  rep_origin     ori: high-copy-number ColE1/pMB1/pBR322/pUC origin of replication
   6687..7547    -  CDS            AmpR: β-lactamase; bla; confers resistance to ampicillin, carbenicillin, and related antibiotics
   7548..7652    -  promoter       AmpR promoter: bla
>Addgene plasmid #19990 | pcihygroflagsynhDAT | depositor full sequence | sequence record 9433 | Author sequence
GACGGATCGGGAGATCTCCCGATCCCCTATGGTCGACTCTCAGTACAATCTGCTCTGATGCCGCATAGTT
AAGCCAGTATCTGCTCCCTGCTTGTGTGTTGGAGGTCGCTGAGTAGTGCGCGAGCAAAATTTAAGCTACA
ACAAGGCAAGGCTTGACCGACAATTGCATGAAGAATCTGCTTAGGGTTAGGCGTTTTGCGCTGCTTCGCG
ATGTACGGGCCAGATATACGCGTTGACATTGATTATTGACTAGTTATTAATAGTAATCAATTACGGGGTC
ATTAGTTCATAGCCCATATATGGAGTTCCGCGTTACATAACTTACGGTAAATGGCCCGCCTGGCTGACCG
CCCAACGACCCCCGCCCATTGACGTCAATAATGACGTATGTTCCCATAGTAACGCCAATAGGGACTTTCC
ATTGACGTCAATGGGTGGACTATTTACGGTAAACTGCCCACTTGGCAGTACATCAAGTGTATCATATGCC
AAGTACGCCCCCTATTGACGTCAATGACGGTAAATGGCCCGCCTGGCATTATGCCCAGTACATGACCTTA
TGGGACTTTCCTACTTGGCAGTACATCTACGTATTAGTCATCGCTATTACCATGGTGATGCGGTTTTGGC
AGTACATCAATGGGCGTGGATAGCGGTTTGACTCACGGGGATTTCCAAGTCTCCACCCCATTGACGTCAA
TGGGAGTTTGTTTTGGCACCAAAATCAACGGGACTTTCCAAAATGTCGTAACAACTCCGCCCCATTGACG
CAAATGGGCGGTAGGCGTGTACGGTGGGAGGTCTATATAAGCAGAGCTCTCTGGCTAACTAGAGAACCCA
CTGCTTACTGGCTTATCGAAATTAATACGACTCACTATAGGGAGACCCAAGCTTGGTACCCCGGGTGTAC
AAGGTTAACGGTACCGCCACCATGGACTACAAGGACGATGACGATAAGGCCAGCAAGTCCAAATGCAGCG
TGGGACTGATGTCCAGCGTGGTTGCCCCCGCTAAGGAGCCCAACGCCGTGGGCCCCAAGGAGGTGGAACT
GATTCTCGTGAAGGAGCAGAACGGCGTGCAGCTCACCTCCAGCACACTGACCAACCCTAGGCAGAGCCCC
GTGGAGGCCCAGGACCGGGAGACCTGGGGCAAGAAAATCGACTTCCTGCTCAGCGTGATCGGCTTCGCCG
TCGACCTGGCTAACGTTTGGCGGTTCCCCTACCTGTGCTACAAGAACGGCGGAGGCGCTTTCCTGGTGCC
CTACCTCCTCTTTATGGTGATCGCTGGCATGCCCCTGTTCTACATGGAGCTGGCCCTCGGCCAGTTTAAC
CGGGAGGGAGCCGCAGGTGTGTGGAAGATCTGCCCCATCCTCAAAGGCGTGGGATTCACCGTGATCCTGA
TCAGCCTGTACGTAGGCTTCTTTTACAACGTCATCATTGCCTGGGCTCTCCACTACCTGTTCTCGAGCTT
CACCACAGAGCTGCCCTGGATCCACTGCAACAATAGCTGGAACAGCCCCAACTGCAGCGATGCGCACCCC
GGCGACAGCTCCGGAGACAGCTCAGGCCTGAACGACACCTTCGGAACCACACCCGCCGCTGAATACTTCG
AACGGGGCGTGCTGCACCTCCATCAGAGCCACGGCATCGATGACCTTGGTCCTCCCAGGTGGCAGCTGAC
CGCCTGTCTGGTGCTCGTCATCGTGCTGCTCTACTTCAGCCTGTGGAAGGGCGTGAAGACAAGCGGCAAG
GTGGTCTGGATCACCGCCACAATGCCATATGTGGTCCTGACCGCCCTGCTCCTGCGGGGGGTGACCCTGC
CTGGGGCCATCGACGGCATTCGGGCCTACCTGAGCGTGGACTTCTACCGGCTGTGCGAGGCTAGCGTGTG
GATCGACGCTGCCACTCAAGTGTGCTTCAGCCTGGGCGTGGGATTCGGGGTCCTGATCGCCTTCAGCTCC
TACAACAAGTTCACCAACAATTGCTACCGCGACGCCATCGTCACCACAAGCATCAACTCCCTGACTAGTT
TTTCGAGCGGCTTTGTCGTGTTCAGCTTTCTGGGATACATGGCCCAGAAGCACAGCGTGCCCATCGGTGA
CGTCGCCAAGGACGGCCCCGGGCTGATCTTCATTATCTACCCTGAGGCCATCGCTACCCTGCCCCTGAGC
TCCGCCTGGGCTGTCGTGTTCTTTATCATGCTGCTCACCCTCGGCATCGACAGCGCTATGGGAGGCATGG
AGAGCGTCATCACCGGCCTGATCGACGAATTCCAGCTCCTGCACCGGCATCGCGAGCTGTTCACCCTGTT
CATCGTGCTGGCCACCTTCCTTCTGAGCCTGTTCTGCGTGACCAACGGCGGAATCTACGTGTTCACCCTC
CTGGACCACTTCGCTGCCGGCACCTCAATATTGTTCGGCGTGCTGATCGAGGCGATCGGCGTGGCCTGGT
TCTACGGAGTGGGCCAGTTCAGCGACGATATCCAGCAGATGACCGGTCAGCGGCCCAGCCTGTACTGGCG
GCTGTGCTGGAAGCTCGTCTCCCCCTGCTTCCTCCTGTTCGTGGTCGTTGTGTCAATTGTGACCTTCCGG
CCTCCCCACTACGGCGCCTACATCTTCCCCGACTGGGCCAATGCATTGGGCTGGGTGATCGCAACCAGCT
CCATGGCTATGGTGCCCATCTACGCTGCCTACAAGTTCTGTAGCCTGCCCGGAAGCTTCCGGGAGAAGCT
GGCGTACGCTATCGCCCCCGAGAAGGACCGGGAGCTGGTGGACCGCGGCGAGGTGCGGCAGTTCACCCTG
CGGCACTGGCTGAAGGTGTGAAGAGAGTCTAGAAGCGGCCGCGTCGACGGAATTCAGTGGATCCACTAGT
AACGGCCGCCAGTGTGCTGGAATTAATTCGCTGTCTGCGAGGGCCGGCTGTTGGGGTGAGTACTCCCTCT
CAAAAGCGGGCATGACTTCTGCGCTAAGATTGTCAGTTTCCAAAAACGAGGAGGATTTGATATTCACCTG
GCCCGCGGTGATGCCTTTGAGGGTGGCCGCGTCCATCTGGTCAGAAAAGACAATCTTTTTGTTGTCAAGC
TTGAGGTGTGGCAGGCTTGAGATCTGGCCATACACTTGAGTGACAATGACATCCACTTTGCCTTTCTCTC
CACAGGTGTCCACTCCCAGGTCCAACTGCAGGTCGATCGAGCATGCATCTAGGGCGGCCGGCCGCACTAG
AGGAATTCCGCCCCTCTCCCTCCCCCCCCCCTAACGTTACTGGCCGAAGCCGCTTGGAATAAGGCCGGTG
TGTGTTTGTCTATATGTGATTTTCCACCATATTGCCGTCTTTTGGCAATGTGAGGGCCCGGAAACCTGGC
CCTGTCTTCTTGACGAGCATTCCTAGGGGTCTTTCCCCTCTCGCCAAAGGAATGCAAGGTCTGTTGAATG
TCGTGAAGGAAGCAGTTCCTCTGGAAGCTTCTTGAAGACAAACAACGTCTGTAGCGACCCTTTGCAGGCA
GCGGAACCCCCCACCTGGCGACAGGTGCCTCTGCGGCCAAAAGCCACGTGTATAAGATACACCTGCAAAG
GCGGCACAACCCCAGTGCCACGTTGTGAGTTGGATAGTTGTGGAAAGAGTCAAATGGCTCTCCTCAAGCG
TAGTCAACAAGGGGCTGAAGGATGCCCAGAAGGTACCCCATTGTATGGGAATCTGATCTGGGGCCTCGGT
GCACATGCTTTACATGTGTTTAGTCGAGGTTAAAAAAACGTCTAGGCCCCCCGAACCACGGGGACGTGGT
TTTCCTTTGAAAAACACGATGATAAGCTTGCCACAACCCGTACCAAAGATGGATAGATCCGGAAAGCCTG
AACTCACCGCGACGTCTGTCGAGAAGTTTCTGATCGAAAAGTTCGACAGCGTCTCCGACCTGATGCAGCT
CTCGGAGGGCGAAGAATCTCGTGCTTTCAGCTTCGATGTAGGAGGGCGTGGATATGTCCTGCGGGTAAAT
AGCTGCGCCGATGGTTTCTACAAAGATCGTTATGTTTATCGGCACTTTGCATCGGCCGCGCTCCCGATTC
CGGAAGTGCTTGACATTGGGGAATTCAGCGAGAGCCTGACCTATTGCATCTCCCGCCGTGCACAGGGTGT
CACGTTGCAAGACCTGCCTGAAACCGAACTGCCCGCTGTTCTGCACCGGTCGCGGAGGCCATGGATGCGA
TCGCTGCGGCCGATCTTAGCCAGACGAGCGGGTTCGGCCCATTCGGACCGCAAGGAATCGGTCAATACAC
TACATGGCGTGATTTCATATGCGCGATTGCTGATCCCCATGTGTATCACTGGCAAACTGTGATGGACGAC
ACCGTCAGTGCGTCCGTCGCGCAGGCTCTCGATGAGCTGATGCTTTGGGCCGAGGACTGCCCCGAAGTCC
GGCACCTCGTGCACGCGGATTTCGGCTCCAACAATGTCCTGACGGACAATGGCCGCATAACAGCGGTCAT
TGACTGGAGCGAGGCGATGTTCGGGGATTCCCAATACGAGGTCGCCAACATCTTCTTCTGGAGGCCGTGG
TTGGCTTGTATGGAGCAGCAGACGCGCTACTTCGAGCGGAGGCATCCGGAGCTTGCAGGATCGCCGCGGC
TCCGGGCGTATATGCTCCGCATTGGTCTTGACCAACTCTATCAGAGCTTGGTTGACGGCAATTTCGATGA
TGCAGCTTGGGCGCAGGGTCGATGCGACGCAATCGTCCGATCCGGAGCCGGGACTGTCGGGCGTACACAA
ATCGCCCGCAGAAGCGCGGCCGTCTGGACCGATGGCTGTGTAGAAGTACTCGCCGATAGTGGAAACCGAC
GCCCCAGCACTCGTCCGAGGGCAAAGGAATAGAGTAGATGCCGACCGAACAAGAGCTGATTTCGAGAACG
CCTCAGCCAGCAACTCGCGCGAGCCTAGCAAGGCAAATGCGAGAGAACGGCCTTACGCTTGGTGGCACAG
TTCTCGTCCACAGTTCGCTAAGCTCGCTCGGCTGGGTCGCGGGAGGGCCGGTCGCAGTGATTCAGGCCCT
TCTGGATTGTGTTGGTCCCCAGGGCACGATTGTCATGCCCACGCACTCGGGTGATCTGACTGATCCCGCA
GATTGGAGATCGCCGCCCGTGCCTGCCGATTGGGTGCAGATCTAGAGCTCGCTGATCAGCCTCGACTGTG
CCTTCTAGTTGCCAGCCATCTGTTGTTTGCCCCTCCCCCGTGCCTTCCTTGACCCTGGAAGGTGCCACTC
CCACTGTCCTTTCCTAATAAAATGAGGAAATTGCATCGCATTGTCTGAGTAGGTGTCATTCTATTCTGGG
GGGTGGGGTGGGGCAGGACAGCAAGGGGGAGGATTGGGAAGACAATAGCAGGCATGCTGGGGATGCGGTG
GGCTCTATGGCTTCTGAGGCGGAAAGAACCAGCTGGGGCTCGAGTGCATTCTAGTTGTGGTTTGTCCAAA
CTCATCAATGTATCTTATCATGTCTGTATACCGTCGACCTCTAGCTAGAGCTTGGCGTAATCATGGTCAT
AGCTGTTTCCTGTGTGAAATTGTTATCCGCTCACAATTCCACACAACATACGAGCCGGAAGCATAAAGTG
TAAAGCCTGGGGTGCCTAATGAGTGAGCTAACTCACATTAATTGCGTTGCGCTCACTGCCCGCTTTCCAG
TCGGGAAACCTGTCGTGCCAGCTGCATTAATGAATCGGCCAACGCGCGGGGAGAGGCGGTTTGCGTATTG
GGCGCTCTTCCGCTTCCTCGCTCACTGACTCGCTGCGCTCGGTCGTTCGGCTGCGGCGAGCGGTATCAGC
TCACTCAAAGGCGGTAATACGGTTATCCACAGAATCAGGGGATAACGCAGGAAAGAACATGTGAGCAAAA
GGCCAGCAAAAGGCCAGGAACCGTAAAAAGGCCGCGTTGCTGGCGTTTTTCCATAGGCTCCGCCCCCCTG
ACGAGCATCACAAAAATCGACGCTCAAGTCAGAGGTGGCGAAACCCGACAGGACTATAAAGATACCAGGC
GTTTCCCCCTGGAAGCTCCCTCGTGCGCTCTCCTGTTCCGACCCTGCCGCTTACCGGATACCTGTCCGCC
TTTCTCCCTTCGGGAAGCGTGGCGCTTTCTCAATGCTCACGCTGTAGGTATCTCAGTTCGGTGTAGGTCG
TTCGCTCCAAGCTGGGCTGTGTGCACGAACCCCCCGTTCAGCCCGACCGCTGCGCCTTATCCGGTAACTA
TCGTCTTGAGTCCAACCCGGTAAGACACGACTTATCGCCACTGGCAGCAGCCACTGGTAACAGGATTAGC
AGAGCGAGGTATGTAGGCGGTGCTACAGAGTTCTTGAAGTGGTGGCCTAACTACGGCTACACTAGAAGGA
CAGTATTTGGTATCTGCGCTCTGCTGAAGCCAGTTACCTTCGGAAAAAGAGTTGGTAGCTCTTGATCCGG
CAAACAAACCACCGCTGGTAGCGGTGGTTTTTTTGTTTGCAAGCAGCAGATTACGCGCAGAAAAAAAGGA
TCTCAAGAAGATCCTTTGATCTTTTCTACGGGGTCTGACGCTCAGTGGAACGAAAACTCACGTTAAGGGA
TTTTGGTCATGAGATTATCAAAAAGGATCTTCACCTAGATCCTTTTAAATTAAAAATGAAGTTTTAAATC
AATCTAAAGTATATATGAGTAAACTTGGTCTGACAGTTACCAATGCTTAATCAGTGAGGCACCTATCTCA
GCGATCTGTCTATTTCGTTCATCCATAGTTGCCTGACTCCCCGTCGTGTAGATAACTACGATACGGGAGG
GCTTACCATCTGGCCCCAGTGCTGCAATGATACCGCGAGACCCACGCTCACCGGCTCCAGATTTATCAGC
AATAAACCAGCCAGCCGGAAGGGCCGAGCGCAGAAGTGGTCCTGCAACTTTATCCGCCTCCATCCAGTCT
ATTAATTGTTGCCGGGAAGCTAGAGTAAGTAGTTCGCCAGTTAATAGTTTGCGCAACGTTGTTGCCATTG
CTACAGGCATCGTGGTGTCACGCTCGTCGTTTGGTATGGCTTCATTCAGCTCCGGTTCCCAACGATCAAG
GCGAGTTACATGATCCCCCATGTTGTGCAAAAAAGCGGTTAGCTCCTTCGGTCCTCCGATCGTTGTCAGA
AGTAAGTTGGCCGCAGTGTTATCACTCATGGTTATGGCAGCACTGCATAATTCTCTTACTGTCATGCCAT
CCGTAAGATGCTTTTCTGTGACTGGTGAGTACTCAACCAAGTCATTCTGAGAATAGTGTATGCGGCGACC
GAGTTGCTCTTGCCCGGCGTCAATACGGGATAATACCGCGCCACATAGCAGAACTTTAAAAGTGCTCATC
ATTGGAAAACGTTCTTCGGGGCGAAAACTCTCAAGGATCTTACCGCTGTTGAGATCCAGTTCGATGTAAC
CCACTCGTGCACCCAACTGATCTTCAGCATCTTTTACTTTCACCAGCGTTTCTGGGTGAGCAAAAACAGG
AAGGCAAAATGCCGCAAAAAAGGGAATAAGGGCGACACGGAAATGTTGAATACTCATACTCTTCCTTTTT
CAATATTATTGAAGCATTTATCAGGGTTATTGTCTCATGAGCGGATACATATTTGAATGTATTTAGAAAA
ATAAACAAATAGGGGTTCCGCGCACATTTCCCCGAAAAGTGCCACCTGACGTC
