>Addgene plasmid #19990 | pcihygroflagsynhDAT | addgene partial sequence | sequence record 25719 | 19990 with CMV-F
CTCTCTGGCTACTAGAGAANCCACTGCTTACTGGCTTATCGAAATTAATACGACTCACTATAGGGAGACC
CAAGCTTGGTACCCCGGGTGTACAAGGTTAACGGTACCGCCACCATGGACTACAAGGACGATGACGATAA
GGCCAGCAAGTCCAAATGCAGCGTGGGACTGATGTCCAGCGTGGTTGCCCCCGCTAAGGAGCCCAACGCC
GTGGGCCCCAAGGAGGTGGAACTGATTCTCGTGAAGGAGCAGAACGGCGTGCAGCTCACCTCCAGCACAC
TGACCAACCCTAGGCAGAGCCCCGTGGAGGCCCAGGACCGGGAGACCTGGGGCAAGAAAATCGACTTCCT
GCTCAGCGTGATCGGCTTCGCCGTCGACCTGGCTAACGTTTGGCGGTTCCCCTACCTGTGCTACAAGAAC
GGCGGANGCGCTTTCCTGGTGCCCTACCTCCTCTTTATGGTGATCGCTGGCATGCCCCTGTTCTACATGG
AGCTGGNCCNNNNNNCNNNTTAANCNGGANGGAGCCGCANGTGTGTGGAAGANCTGCCCCATCCTCAAAG
GCGTGGGATTCACCGTGATCCTGATCAGCCTGTACGTANGCTTCTTTTACAACGTCATCATTGCCTGGGC
TCTCCACTACCTGTTCTCGAGCTTCACCACAGAGCTGCCCTGGATCCACTGCAACAATAGCTGGAACAGC
CCCAACTGCANCGATGCGCACCCCGGCGACAGCTNCCGANACAGCTCNGCNTGAACNACACCTTNGNAAC
CACACCCGCCGCTGAATACTTCGAACGGGGCGTGCTGCA
